>Addgene plasmid #124614 | pcDNA-PU.1-ETS N236Y | addgene full sequence | sequence record 243580 | Addgene NGS Result
GACGGATCGGGAGATCTCCCGATCCCCTATGGTGCACTCTCAGTACAATCTGCTCTGATGCCGCATAGTT
AAGCCAGTATCTGCTCCCTGCTTGTGTGTTGGAGGTCGCTGAGTAGTGCGCGAGCAAAATTTAAGCTACA
ACAAGGCAAGGCTTGACCGACAATTGCATGAAGAATCTGCTTAGGGTTAGGCGTTTTGCGCTGCTTCGCG
ATGTACGGGCCAGATATACGCGTTGACATTGATTATTGACTAGTTATTAATAGTAATCAATTACGGGGTC
ATTAGTTCATAGCCCATATATGGAGTTCCGCGTTACATAACTTACGGTAAATGGCCCGCCTGGCTGACCG
CCCAACGACCCCCGCCCATTGACGTCAATAATGACGTATGTTCCCATAGTAACGCCAATAGGGACTTTCC
ATTGACGTCAATGGGTGGAGTATTTACGGTAAACTGCCCACTTGGCAGTACATCAAGTGTATCATATGCC
AAGTACGCCCCCTATTGACGTCAATGACGGTAAATGGCCCGCCTGGCATTATGCCCAGTACATGACCTTA
TGGGACTTTCCTACTTGGCAGTACATCTACGTATTAGTCATCGCTATTACCATGGTGATGCGGTTTTGGC
AGTACATCAATGGGCGTGGATAGCGGTTTGACTCACGGGGATTTCCAAGTCTCCACCCCATTGACGTCAA
TGGGAGTTTGTTTTGGCACCAAAATCAACGGGACTTTCCAAAATGTCGTAACAACTCCGCCCCATTGACG
CAAATGGGCGGTAGGCGTGTACGGTGGGAGGTCTATATAAGCAGAGCTCTCTGGCTAACTAGAGAACCCA
CTGCTTACTGGCTTATCGAAATTAATACGACTCACTATAGGGAGACCCAAGCTGGCTAGCGCTACCGGTC
GCCACCATGGGATCGAAAAAAAAGATCCGCCTTTACCAATTCTTACTGGACCTTCTGCGCTCTGGAGATA
TGAAAGACTCAATTTGGTGGGTTGACAAAGACAAAGGCACTTTTCAATTCAGTTCAAAGCATAAGGAAGC
TCTGGCCCATCGTTGGGGAATTCAAAAAGGTAACCGCAAGAAAATGACTTACCAGAAAATGGCGCGTGCC
TTGCGTTACTACGGAAAAACAGGGGAGGTGAAGAAAGTAAAGAAAAAACTTACATATCAATTCAGCGGGG
AAGTTTTAGGACGCGGTGGCTTGGCTGAACGCCGTCACCCACCTCATTGAAAGCTTGGTACCGAGCTCGG
ATCCACTAGTCCAGTGTGGTGGAATTCTGCAGATATCCAGCACAGTGGCGGCCGCTCGAGTCTAGAGGGC
CCGTTTAAACCCGCTGATCAGCCTCGACTGTGCCTTCTAGTTGCCAGCCATCTGTTGTTTGCCCCTCCCC
CGTGCCTTCCTTGACCCTGGAAGGTGCCACTCCCACTGTCCTTTCCTAATAAAATGAGGAAATTGCATCG
CATTGTCTGAGTAGGTGTCATTCTATTCTGGGGGGTGGGGTGGGGCAGGACAGCAAGGGGGAGGATTGGG
AAGACAATAGCAGGCATGCTGGGGATGCGGTGGGCTCTATGGCTTCTGAGGCGGAAAGAACCAGCTGGGG
CTCTAGGGGGTATCCCC
[124 nt withheld, positions 1628-1751]
C
[91 nt withheld, positions 1753-1843]
A
[49 nt withheld, positions 1845-1893]
CCTTTGACGTTGGAGTCCACGTTCTTT
[37 nt withheld, positions 1921-1957]
ACCCTATCTCGGTCTATTCTTTTGATTTATAAGGGATTTTGCCGATTTCGGCCTATTGGTTAAAAAATGA
GCTGATTTAACAAAAATTTAACGCGAATTAATTCTGTGGAATGTGTGTCAGTTAGGGTGTGGAAAGTCCC
CAGGCTCCCCAGCAGGCAGAAGTATGCAAAGCATGCATCTCAATTAGTCAGCAACCAGGTGTGGAAAGTC
CCCAGGCTCCCCAGCAGGCAGAAGTATGCAAAGCATGCATCTCAATTAGTCAGCAACCATAGTCCCGCCC
CTAACTCCGCCCATCCCGCCCCTAACTCCGCCCAGTTCCGCCCATTCTCCGCCCCATGGCTGACTAATTT
TTTTTATTTATGCAGAGGCCGAGGCCGCCTCTGCCTCTGAGCTATTCCAGAAGTAGTGAGGAGGCTTTTT
TGGAGGCCTAGGCTTTTGCAAAAAGCTCCCGGGAGCTTGTATATCCATTTTCGGATCTGATCAAGAGACA
GGATGAGGATCGTTTCGCATGATTGAACAAGATGGATTGCACGCAGGTTCTCCGGCCGCTTGGGTGGAGA
GGCTATTCGGCTATGACTGGGCACAACAGACAATCGGCTGCTCTGATGCCGCCGTGTTCCGGCTGTCAGC
GCAGGGGCGCCCGGTTCTTTTTGTCAAGACCGACCTGTCCGGTGCCCTGAATGAACTGCAGGACGAGGCA
GCGCGGCTATCGTGGCTGGCCACGACGGGCGTTCCTTGCGCAGCTGTGCTCGACGTTGTCACTGAAGCGG
GAAGGGACTGGCTGCTATTGGGCGAAGTGCCGGGGCAGGATCTCCTGTCATCTCACCTTGCTCCTGCCGA
GAAAGTATCCATCATGGCTGATGCAATGCGGCGGCTGCATACGCTTGATCCGGCTACCTGCCCATTCGAC
CACCAAGCGAAACATCGCATCGAGCGAGCACGTACTCGGATGGAAGCCGGTCTTGTCGATCAGGATGATC
TGGACGAAGAGCATCAGGGGCTCGCGCCAGCCGAACTGTTCGCCAGGCTCAAGGCGCGCATGCCCGACGG
CGAGGATCTCGTCGTGACCCATGGCGATGCCTGCTTGCCGAATATCATGGTGGAAAATGGCCGCTTTTCT
GGATTCATCGACTGTGGCCGGCTGGGTGTGGCGGACCGCTATCAGGACATAGCGTTGGCTACCCGTGATA
TTGCTGAAGAGCTTGGCGGCGAATGGGCTGACCGCTTCCTCGTGCTTTACGGTATCGCCGCTCCCGATTC
GCAGCGCATCGCCTTCTATCGCCTTCTTGACGAGTTCTTCTGAGCGGGACTCTGGGGTTCGAAATGACCG
ACCAAGCGACGCCCAACCTGCCATCACGAGATTTCGATTCCACCGCCGCCTTCTATGAAAGGTTGGGCTT
CGGAATCGTTTTCCGGGACGCCGGCTGGATGATCCTCCAGCGCGGGGATCTCATGCTGGAGTTCTTCGCC
CACCCCAACTTGTTTATTGCAGCTTATAATGGTTACAAATAAAGCAATAGCATCACAAATTTCACAAATA
AAGCATTTTTTTCACTGCATTCTAGTTGTGGTTTGTCCAAACTCATCAATGTATCTTATCATGTCTGTAT
ACCGTCGACCTCTAGCTAGAGCTTGGCGTAATCATGGTCATAGCTGTTTCCTGTGTGAAATTGTTATCCG
CTCACAATTCCACACAACATACGAGCCGGAAGCATAAAGTGTAAAGCCTGGGGTGCCTAATGAGTGAGCT
AACTCACATTAATTGCGTTGCGCTCACTGCCCGCTTTCCAGTCGGGAAACCTGTCGTGCCAGCTGCATTA
ATGAATCGGCCAACGCGCGGGGAGAGGCGGTTTGCGTATTGGGCGCTCTTCCGCTTCCTCGCTCACTGAC
TCGCTGCGCTCGGTCGTTCGGCTGCGGCGAGCGGTATCAGCTCACTCAAAGGCGGTAATACGGTTATCCA
CAGAATCAGGGGATAACGCAGGAAAGAACATGTGAGCAAAAGGCCAGCAAAAGGCCAGGAACCGTAAAAA
GGCCGCGTTGCTGGCGTTTTTCCATAGGCTCCGCCCCCCTGACGAGCATCACAAAAATCGACGCTCAAGT
CAGAGGTGGCGAAACCCGACAGGACTATAAAGATACCAGGCGTTTCCCCCTGGAAGCTCCCTCGTGCGCT
CTCCTGTTCCGACCCTGCCGCTTACCGGATACCTGTCCGCCTTTCTCCCTTCGGGAAGCGTGGCGCTTTC
TCATAGCTCACGCTGTAGGTATCTCAGTTCGGTGTAGGTCGTTCGCTCCAAGCTGGGCTGTGTGCACGAA
CCCCCCGTTCAGCCCGACCGCTGCGCCTTATCCGGTAACTATCGTCTTGAGTCCAACCCGGTAAGACACG
ACTTATCGCCACTGGCAGCAGCCACTGGTAACAGGATTAGCAGAGCGAGGTATGTAGGCGGTGCTACAGA
GTTCTTGAAGTGGTGGCCTAACTACGGCTACACTAGAAGAACAGTATTTGGTATCTGCGCTCTGCTGAAG
CCAGTTACCTTCGGAAAAAGAGTTGGTAGCTCTTGATCCGGCAAACAAACCACCGCTGGTAGCGGTGGTT
TTTTTGTTTGCAAGCAGCAGATTACGCGCAGAAAAAAAGGATCTCAAGAAGATCCTTTGATCTTTTCTAC
GGGGTCTGACGCTCAGTGGAACGAAAACTCACGTTAAGGGATTTTGGTCATGAGATTATCAAAAAGGATC
TTCACCTAGATCCTTTTAAATTAAAAATGAAGTTTTAAATCAATCTAAAGTATATATGAGTAAACTTGGT
CTGACAGTTACCAATGCTTAATCAGTGAGGCACCTATCTCAGCGATCTGTCTATTTCGTTCATCCATAGT
TGCCTGACTCCCCGTCGTGTAGATAACTACGATACGGGAGGGCTTACCATCTGGCCCCAGTGCTGCAATG
ATACCGCGAGACCCACGCTCACCGGCTCCAGATTTATCAGCAATAAACCAGCCAGCCGGAAGGGCCGAGC
GCAGAAGTGGTCCTGCAACTTTATCCGCCTCCATCCAGTCTATTAATTGTTGCCGGGAAGCTAGAGTAAG
TAGTTCGCCAGTTAATAGTTTGCGCAACGTTGTTGCCATTGCTACAGGCATCGTGGTGTCACGCTCGTCG
TTTGGTATGGCTTCATTCAGCTCCGGTTCCCAACGATCAAGGCGAGTTACATGATCCCCCATGTTGTGCA
AAAAAGCGGTTAGCTCCTTCGGTCCTCCGATCGTTGTCAGAAGTAAGTTGGCCGCAGTGTTATCACTCAT
GGTTATGGCAGCACTGCATAATTCTCTTACTGTCATGCCATCCGTAAGATGCTTTTCTGTGACTGGTGAG
TACTCAACCAAGTCATTCTGAGAATAGTGTATGCGGCGACCGAGTTGCTCTTGCCCGGCGTCAATACGGG
ATAATACCGCGCCACATAGCAGAACTTTAAAAGTGCTCATCATTGGAAAACGTTCTTCGGGGCGAAAACT
CTCAAGGATCTTACCGCTGTTGAGATCCAGTTCGATGTAACCCACTCGTGCACCCAACTGATCTTCAGCA
TCTTTTACTTTCACCAGCGTTTCTGGGTGAGCAAAAACAGGAAGGCAAAATGCCGCAAAAAAGGGAATAA
GGGCGACACGGAAATGTTGAATACTCATACTCTTCCTTTTTCAATATTATTGAAGCATTTATCAGGGTTA
TTGTCTCATGAGCGGATACATATTTGAATGTATTTAGAAAAATAAACAAATAGGGGTTCCGCGCACATTT
CCCCGAAAAGTGCCACCTGACGTC
Features (pLannotate 1.2.2; 20 found; start..end, strand, type, name):
     28..80      -  misc_feature   bom (fragment): basis of mobility region from pBR322
    235..614     +  enhancer       CMV enhancer: human cytomegalovirus immediate early enhancer
    615..818     +  promoter       CMV promoter: human cytomegalovirus (CMV) immediate early promoter
    814..847     +  LTR            5' LTR (truncated) (fragment): truncated 5' long terminal repeat (LTR) from HIV-1
    863..881     +  promoter       T7 promoter: promoter for bacteriophage T7 RNA polymerase
    902..1237    +  CDS            SPI1 (fragment): SPI1_HUMAN - Experimental evidence at protein level: Swiss-Prot protein existence level 1. Binds to the PU-box, a purine-rich DNA sequence (5'-GAGGAA- 3') that can act as a lymphoid-specific enhancer. This protein is a transcriptional activator that may be specifically involved in the differentiation or activation of macrophages or B-cells. Also binds RNA and may modulate pre-mRNA splicing (By similarity). From Homo sapiens (Human).
   1358..1582    +  polyA_signal   bGH poly(A) signal: bovine growth hormone polyadenylation signal
   1586..1607    +  promoter       SV40 promoter (fragment): SV40 enhancer and early promoter
   1628..2056    +  rep_origin     f1 ori (sequence partly withheld): f1 bacteriophage origin of replication; arrow indicates direction of (+) strand synthesis
   2070..2399    +  promoter       SV40 promoter: SV40 enhancer and early promoter
   2466..3257    +  CDS            neo: KKA2_KLEPN - Also known as kan, nptII. Experimental evidence at protein level: Swiss-Prot protein existence level 1. Resistance to kanamycin, neomycin, paromomycin, ribostamycin, butirosin and gentamicin B. From Klebsiella pneumoniae.
   3281..3439    +  CDS            ble (fragment): BLE_KLEPN - Experimental evidence at protein level: Swiss-Prot protein existence level 1. Binding protein with a strong affinity to the bleomycin family of antibiotics. Binds to CL990; an antimitotic-antibiotic compound. From Klebsiella pneumoniae.
   3434..3555    +  polyA_signal   SV40 poly(A) signal: SV40 polyadenylation signal
   3628..3644    -  protein_bind   lac operator: The lac repressor binds to the lac operator to inhibit transcription in E. coli. This inhibition can be relieved by adding lactose or isopropyl-β-D-thiogalactopyranoside (IPTG). lac repressor encoded by lacI
   3652..3682    -  promoter       lac promoter: promoter for the E. coli lac operon
   3697..3718    -  protein_bind   CAP binding site: CAP binding activates transcription in the presence of cAMP. E. coli catabolite activator protein
   3731..3823    -  CDS            lacI (fragment): lac repressor; lacI; The lac repressor binds to the lac operator to inhibit transcription in E. coli. This inhibition can be relieved by adding lactose or isopropyl-β-D-thiogalactopyranoside (IPTG).
   4006..4594    -  rep_origin     ori: high-copy-number ColE1/pMB1/pBR322/pUC origin of replication
   4765..5625    -  CDS            AmpR: β-lactamase; bla; confers resistance to ampicillin, carbenicillin, and related antibiotics
   5626..5730    -  promoter       AmpR promoter: bla
