[The description below was written by a language model from this plasmid's Addgene catalogue record and pLannotate feature annotations shown in this document.]
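Description:
pcDNA-PU.1-ETS N236Y is a mammalian expression plasmid built on the pcDNA3.1 backbone, carrying the DNA-binding ETS domain of human PU.1 (SPI1, residues 167–272) with asparagine 236 replaced by tyrosine. The roughly 318 bp insert was cloned between NheI and HindIII sites, both retained. It lies downstream of the human cytomegalovirus immediate-early enhancer and promoter and upstream of the bovine growth hormone polyadenylation signal, giving strong constitutive expression in transfected cells. A T7 promoter between the CMV promoter and the insert also permits in vitro transcription. No epitope tag or reporter is annotated or listed in the record.

In E. coli the plasmid replicates from a high-copy ColE1/pUC-type origin and is selected with ampicillin through the β-lactamase gene. An f1 origin is present for single-stranded DNA production. For mammalian cells, an SV40 early promoter drives the neomycin phosphotransferase gene, terminated by the SV40 poly(A) signal, allowing G418 selection of stable transfectants. Short annotated fragments such as the HIV-1 LTR, ble, lacI and lac promoter/operator pieces appear to be backbone remnants or partial sequence matches rather than functional parts. The sequenced record is 5,761 nt, slightly shorter than the catalogue total of about 5,800 bp.

The record describes the construct as a chimeric ETS domain and links it to both SPI1 and ETS1, suggesting that the substitution introduces an ETS1-like residue into PU.1, although this is not stated explicitly. It belongs to a study mapping interfacial hydration in ETS-family transcription factor–DNA complexes, and HEK293 cells are the noted expression host.
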