Addgene plasmid #124614: pcDNA-PU.1-ETS N236Y
Purpose: Chimeric ETS domain: N236Y
Depositing lab: Gregory Poon. Depositing organization: Georgia State University. Publication: Mapping interfacial hydration in ETS-family transcription factor complexes with DNA: a chimeric approach. Albrecht AV, Kim HM, Poon GMK. Nucleic Acids Res. 2018 Nov 16;46(20):10577-10588. doi: 10.1093/nar/gky894. PubMed 30295801.
Backbone
  Vector backbone: pcDNA3.1
  Backbone manufacturer: Invitrogen
  Backbone size w/o insert (bp): 5428
  Total vector size (bp): 5800
  Vector type: Mammalian Expression
  Selectable markers: Neomycin (select with G418)
Growth in bacteria
  Bacterial resistance: Ampicillin, 100 μg/mL
  Growth temperature: 37°C
  Growth strain: DH5alpha
  Growth instructions: Use Hek293 cells for expression in mammalian cells.
  Copy number: High Copy
Gene/Insert
  Gene/Insert name: PU.1 ETS domain (residues 167-272)
  Species: H. sapiens (human)
  Insert size (bp): 318
  Mutation: Residues 236 altered from asparagine to a Tyrosine
  Entrez Gene: SPI1 (a.k.a. AGM10, OF, PU.1, SFPI1, SPI-1, SPI-A); ETS1 (a.k.a. ETS-1, EWSR2, c-ets-1, p54)
  Cloning method: Restriction Enzyme; 5′ cloning site NheI (not destroyed); 3′ cloning site HindIII (not destroyed)
  Sequencing primers: 5′ CMV promoter; 3′ T7 terminator
Terms and licenses: Academic/Nonprofit Terms; Industry Terms: Not Available to Industry
How to cite: pcDNA-PU.1-ETS N236Y was a gift from Gregory Poon (Addgene plasmid # 124614 ; http://n2t.net/addgene:124614 ; RRID:Addgene_124614)
