>Addgene plasmid #124614 | pcDNA-PU.1-ETS N236Y | depositor partial sequence | sequence record 237930 | CMV Promoter
NNNNNNNNNGNNNNNGCAGNGNTTNNCTGGCTAACTANAGAACCCACNGGCTTACNGGCTTATCGAAATT
AATACGACTCACTATAGGGAGACCCAAGCTGGCTAGCGCTACCGGTCGCCACCATGGGATCGAAAAAAAA
GATCCGCCTTTACCAATTCTTACTGGACCTTCTGCGCTCTGGAGATATGAAAGACTCAATTTGGTGGGTT
GACAAAGACAAAGGCACTTTTCAATTCAGTTCAAAGCATAAGGAAGCTCTGGCCCATCGTTGGGGAATTC
AAAAAGGTAACCGCAAGAAAATGACTTACCAGAAAATGGCGCGTGCCTTGCGTTACTACGGAAAAACAGG
GGAGGTGAAGAAAGTAAAGAAAAAACTTACATATCAATTCAGCGGGGAAGTTTTAGGACGCGGTGGCTTG
GCTGAACGCCGTCACCCACCTCATTGAAAGCTTGGTACCGAGCTCGGATCCACTAGTCCAGTGTGGTGGA
ATTCTGCAGATATCCAGCACAGTGGCGGCCGCTCGAGTCTAGAGGGCCCGTTTAAACCCGCTGATCAGCC
TCGACTGTGCCTTCTAGTTGCCAGCCATCTGTTGTTTGCCCCTCCCCCGTGCCTTCCTTGACCCTGGAAG
GTGCCACTCCCACTGTCCTTTCCTAATAAAATGAGGAAATTGCATCGCATTGTCTGAGTAGGTGTCATTC
TATTCTGGGGGGGGGGGGGGGGGGNCAGGACAGCAAGGGGGGAGGATTGGGNAAGACAATAGCAGGCATG
CTGGGGATGCGGTGGGCTCTATGGCTTCTGAGGCGGAAAGAACCAGCTGGGGCTCTAGGGGGTATCCCC
[35 nt withheld, positions 840-874]
N
[89 nt withheld, positions 876-964]
CGCCGGGCTTTCCCCGTCAAGCTCTAAATCGGGGGGCTCCCTTTTAGGGTTCCNAATTTAGTGCTTTTAC
GGCCACTCNGACCCCAAAAANCTTGATTAAGGGTGATGGTTNCACGTAATGGGGCCATCNCCCCTGANNA
NNCGGTTTTTTCCCCCNTTTGAACGTTGGNNGTCCACGTTTCTTNAANNAGTGGAATTCTTGTTNCCAAA
CTGGNAANNAANNTNCAACCNTNNTTNNCGGTTCTATTNCTTTTNNATTTNNAANGGGANTTTTGGCCNN
ATTTCCNGCCNTATTGGTTTAAAAAAATGNNCCTNNATTTANNNAAAAATTTTAACCCNNAANTTNAATT
TCCGTGGNAAATGGNTGGTNNGNTTNAAGGNTNNGGAAANNTTCCCCGNC
